Addgene plasmid #69875: pRK011
Purpose: expression of Channelrhodopsin-2 T159C mutant
Depositing lab: Robert Kittel & Georg Nagel. Depositing organization: Julius-Maximilians-Universitaet Wuerzburg. Publication: Channelrhodopsin-2-XXL, a powerful optogenetic tool for low-light applications. Dawydow A, Gueta R, Ljaschenko D, Ullrich S, Hermann M, Ehmann N, Gao S, Fiala A, Langenhan T, Nagel G, Kittel RJ. Proc Natl Acad Sci U S A. 2014 Sep 23;111(38):13972-7. doi: 10.1073/pnas.1408269111. Epub 2014 Sep 8. PubMed 25201989.
Backbone
  Vector backbone: pTL412
  Total vector size (bp): 9118
  Vector type: Unspecified
Growth in bacteria
  Bacterial resistance: Ampicillin, 100 μg/mL
  Growth temperature: 37°C
  Growth strain: DH5alpha
  Copy number: Unknown
Gene/Insert
  Gene/Insert name: Channelrhodopsin-2 (alt name: ChR2)
  Mutation: T159C
  Promoter: Drosophila Hsp70
  Cloning method: Restriction Enzyme; 5′ cloning site XbaI (not destroyed); 3′ cloning site AgeI (not destroyed)
  Sequencing primers: 5′ pCasper-hs; 3′ SV40-splice-R2 or SV40pA-R
Terms and licenses: Academic/Nonprofit Terms; Industry Terms: Not Available to Industry
How to cite: pRK011 was a gift from Robert Kittel & Georg Nagel (Addgene plasmid # 69875 ; http://n2t.net/addgene:69875 ; RRID:Addgene_69875)
