[The description below was written by a language model from this plasmid's Addgene catalogue record and pLannotate feature annotations shown in this document.]
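Description:
pRK011 is a Drosophila transgenesis plasmid of about 9.1 kb, built on the pTL412 backbone, for Gal4-dependent expression of the T159C mutant of channelrhodopsin-2 (ChR2), the blue-light-gated cation channel from Chlamydomonas reinhardtii. The catalogue lists the vector type as unspecified, but the annotated features show the layout of a φC31-integration UAS vector. In E. coli it is maintained through a high-copy ColE1/pUC-type origin and selected with ampicillin via the β-lactamase gene under its own promoter. For fly work it carries a φC31 attB site, which lets the integrase insert the plasmid into a genomic attP landing site. It also carries the mini-white eye-colour marker, used to identify transformants in a white-mutant background.

The expression cassette begins with four blocks of 5X UAS, giving twenty Gal4 binding sites, placed upstream of the Drosophila hsp70Bb promoter that the catalogue names as the promoter. In this arrangement the hsp70 element acts as the basal promoter, and transcription depends on Gal4 supplied by a driver line. A modified myosin heavy chain intron 16 follows the promoter, ahead of the coding sequence. The ChR2 insert, annotated as the N-terminal channel-forming fragment, was cloned between XbaI and AgeI. No fluorescent protein or epitope tag is annotated. The 3′ end comes from SV40 and includes the small t intron and the SV40 polyadenylation signal; the small t, large T and NLS hits in this region are fragments of that 3′ segment rather than expressed proteins.

The construct supports tissue-specific optogenetic depolarisation of cells in flies. The associated publication concerns ChR2 variants for low-light applications, which suggests T159C was one of the variants examined.
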