Features (pLannotate 1.2.2; 21 found; start..end, strand, type, name):
     31..135     +  promoter       AmpR promoter: bla
    136..996     +  CDS            AmpR: β-lactamase; bla; confers resistance to ampicillin, carbenicillin, and related antibiotics
   1167..1755    +  rep_origin     ori: high-copy-number ColE1/pMB1/pBR322/pUC origin of replication
   1842..1911    +  protein_bind   attB: attB site for the φC31 integrase (Groth et al., 2000) phage φC31 integrase
   2606..5478    +  CDS            mini-white: Drosophila white gene eye color pigment; white; This is a modified version of the white gene lacking part of the first intron.
   6251..6406    +  CDS            YPB1_ECOLX (fragment): Protein predicted: Swiss-Prot protein existence level 4. From Escherichia coli.
   6488..6509    -  misc_feature   MCS (fragment): pUC18/19 multiple cloning site
   6508..6602    +  protein_bind   5X UAS: five tandem copies of the "ScaI site" 17-mer CGGAGTACTGTCCTCCG, an upstream activating sequence (UAS) that efficiently binds yeast Gal4 (Webster et al., 1988; Pfeiffer et al., 2010) GAL4
   6636..6730    +  protein_bind   5X UAS: five tandem copies of the "ScaI site" 17-mer CGGAGTACTGTCCTCCG, an upstream activating sequence (UAS) that efficiently binds yeast Gal4 (Webster et al., 1988; Pfeiffer et al., 2010) GAL4
   6764..6858    +  protein_bind   5X UAS: five tandem copies of the "ScaI site" 17-mer CGGAGTACTGTCCTCCG, an upstream activating sequence (UAS) that efficiently binds yeast Gal4 (Webster et al., 1988; Pfeiffer et al., 2010) GAL4
   6877..6893    -  misc_feature   MCS (fragment): pUC18/19 multiple cloning site
   6892..6986    +  protein_bind   5X UAS: five tandem copies of the "ScaI site" 17-mer CGGAGTACTGTCCTCCG, an upstream activating sequence (UAS) that efficiently binds yeast Gal4 (Webster et al., 1988; Pfeiffer et al., 2010) GAL4
   7011..7249    +  promoter       hsp70 promoter: Drosophila melanogaster hsp70Bb promoter
   7264..7330    +  intron         Mhc intron: modified Drosophila myosin heavy chain intron 16 (Pfeiffer et al., 2010)
   7370..8295    +  CDS            ChR2 (fragment): N-terminal fragment of channelrhodopsin-2 from the alga Chlamydomonas reinhardtii (Nagel et al., 2003) blue light-activated cation channel
   8328..8402    +  CDS            small t antigen (fragment): SV40 (simian virus 40) small t antigen
   8404..8469    +  intron         small t intron: SV40 (simian virus 40) small t antigen intron
   8599..8619    +  CDS            SV40 NLS: nuclear localization signal of SV40 (simian virus 40) large T antigen
   8626..8760    +  CDS            LT_POVHA (fragment): Protein inferred from homology: Swiss-Prot protein existence level 3. Isoform large T antigen is a key early protein essential for both driving viral replication and inducing cellular transformation. Plays a role in viral genome replication by driving entry of quiescent cells into the cell cycle and by autoregulating the synthesis of viral early mRNA. Displays highly oncogenic activities by corrupting the host cellular checkpoint mechanisms that guard cell division and the transcription, replication, and repair of DNA. Participates in the modulation of cellular gene expression preceeding viral
   8785..8868    +  CDS            large T antigen (fragment): large T antigen from SV40 (simian virus 40)
   8891..9025    +  polyA_signal   SV40 poly(A) signal: SV40 polyadenylation signal
>Addgene plasmid #69875 | pRK011 | depositor full sequence | sequence record 124041 | pRK011 sequence 9121 bps
GACTCAGGTGGCACTTTTCGGGGAAATGTGCGCGGAACCCCTATTTGTTTATTTTTCTAAATACATTCAA
ATATGTATCCGCTCATGAGACAATAACCCTGATAAATGCTTCAATAATATTGAAAAAGGAAGAGTATGAG
TATTCAACATTTCCGTGTCGCCCTTATTCCCTTTTTTGCGGCATTTTGCCTTCCTGTTTTTGCTCACCCA
GAAACGCTGGTGAAAGTAAAAGATGCTGAAGATCAGTTGGGTGCACGAGTGGGTTACATCGAACTGGATC
TCAACAGCGGTAAGATCCTTGAGAGTTTTCGCCCCGAAGAACGTTTTCCAATGATGAGCACTTTTAAAGT
TCTGCTATGTGGCGCGGTATTATCCCGTATTGACGCCGGGCAAGAGCAACTCGGTCGCCGCATACACTAT
TCTCAGAATGACTTGGTTGAGTACTCACCAGTCACAGAAAAGCATCTTACGGATGGCATGACAGTAAGAG
AATTATGCAGTGCTGCCATAACCATGAGTGATAACACTGCGGCCAACTTACTTCTGACAACGATCGGAGG
ACCGAAGGAGCTAACCGCTTTTTTGCACAACATGGGGGATCATGTAACTCGCCTTGATCGTTGGGAACCG
GAGCTGAATGAAGCCATACCAAACGACGAGCGTGACACCACGATGCCTGTAGCAATGGCAACAACGTTGC
GCAAACTATTAACTGGCGAACTACTTACTCTAGCTTCCCGGCAACAATTAATAGACTGGATGGAGGCGGA
TAAAGTTGCAGGACCACTTCTGCGCTCGGCCCTTCCGGCTGGCTGGTTTATTGCTGATAAATCTGGAGCC
GGTGAGCGTGGGTCTCGCGGTATCATTGCAGCACTGGGGCCAGATGGTAAGCCCTCCCGTATCGTAGTTA
TCTACACGACGGGGAGTCAGGCAACTATGGATGAACGAAATAGACAGATCGCTGAGATAGGTGCCTCACT
GATTAAGCATTGGTAACTGTCAGACCAAGTTTACTCATATATACTTTAGATTGATTTAAAACTTCATTTT
TAATTTAAAAGGATCTAGGTGAAGATCCTTTTTGATAATCTCATGACCAAAATCCCTTAACGTGAGTTTT
CGTTCCACTGAGCGTCAGACCCCGTAGAAAAGATCAAAGGATCTTCTTGAGATCCTTTTTTTCTGCGCGT
AATCTGCTGCTTGCAAACAAAAAAACCACCGCTACCAGCGGTGGTTTGTTTGCCGGATCAAGAGCTACCA
ACTCTTTTTCCGAAGGTAACTGGCTTCAGCAGAGCGCAGATACCAAATACTGTTCTTCTAGTGTAGCCGT
AGTTAGGCCACCACTTCAAGAACTCTGTAGCACCGCCTACATACCTCGCTCTGCTAATCCTGTTACCAGT
GGCTGCTGCCAGTGGCGATAAGTCGTGTCTTACCGGGTTGGACTCAAGACGATAGTTACCGGATAAGGCG
CAGCGGTCGGGCTGAACGGGGGGTTCGTGCACACAGCCCAGCTTGGAGCGAACGACCTACACCGAACTGA
GATACCTACAGCGTGAGCTATGAGAAAGCGCCACGCTTCCCGAAGGGAGAAAGGCGGACAGGTATCCGGT
AAGCGGCAGGGTCGGAACAGGAGAGCGCACGAGGGAGCTTCCAGGGGGAAACGCCTGGTATCTTTATAGT
CCTGTCGGGTTTCGCCACCTCTGACTTGAGCGTCGATTTTTGTGATGCTCGTCAGGGGGGCGGAGCCTAT
GGAAAAACGCCAGCAACGCGGCCTTTTTACGGTTCCTGGCCTTTTGCTGGCCTTTTGCTCACATGTTACC
GTCGACGATGTAGGTCACGGTCTCGAAGCCGCGGTGCGGGTGCCAGGGCGTGCCCTTGGGCTCCCCGGGC
GCGTACTCCACCTCACCCATCTGGTCCATCATGATGAACGGGTCGAGGTGGCGGTAGTTGATCCCGGCGA
ACGCGCGGCGCACCGGGAAGCCCTCGCCCTCGAAACCGCTGGGCGCGGTGGTCACGGTGAGCACGGGACG
TGCGACGGCGTCGGCGGGTGCGGATACGCGGGGCAGCGTCAGCGGGTTCTCGACGGTCACGGCGGGCATG
TCGACAAGCCGAACATATGGGCGCGCCTAGTATGTATGTAAGTTAATAAAACCCATTTTTGCGGAAAGTA
GATAAAAAAAACATTTTTTTTTTTTACTGCACTGGATATCATTGAACTTATCTGATCAGTTTTAAATTTA
CTTCGATCCAAGGGTATTTGATGTACCAGGTTCTTTCGATTACCTCTCACTCAAAATGACATTCCACTCA
AAGTCAGCGCTGTTTGCCTCCTTCTCTGTCCACAGAAATATCGCCGTCTCTTTCGCCGCTGCGTCCGCTA
TCTCTTTCGCCACCGTTTGTAGCGTTACGTAGCGTCAATGTCCGCCTTCAGTTGCATTTTGTCAGCGGTT
TCGTGACGAAGCTCCAAGCGGTTTACGCCATCAATTAAACACAAAGTGCTGTGCCAAAACTCCTCTCGCT
TCTTATTTTTGTTTGTTTTTTGAGTGATTGGGGTGGTGATTGGTTTTGGGTGGGTAAGCAGGGGAAAGTG
TGAAAAATCCCGGCAATGGGCCAAGAGGATCAGGAGCTATTAATTCGCGGAGGCAGCAAACACCCATCTG
CCGAGCATCTGAACAATGTGAGTAGTACATGTGCATACATCTTAAGTTCACTTGATCTATAGGAACTGCG
ATTGCAACATCAAATTGTATGCGGCGTGAGAACTGCGACCCACAAAAATCCCAAACCGCAATTGCACAAA
CAAATAGTGACACGAAACAGATTATTCTGGTAGCTGTTCTCGCTATATAAGACAATTTTTGAGATCATAT
CATGATCAAGACATCTAAAGGCATTCATTTTCGACTATATTCTTTTTTACAAAAAATATAACAACCAGAT
ATTTTAAGCTGATCCTAGATGCACAAAAAATAAATAAAAGTATAAACCTACTTCGTAGGATACTTCGGGG
TACTTTTTGTTCGGGGTTAGATGAGCATAACGCTAGTAGTTGATATTTGAGATCCCCTATCATTGCAGGG
TGACAGCGGAGCGGCTTCGCAGAGCTGCATTAACCAGGGCTTCGGGCAGGCCAAAAACTACGGCACGCTC
CGGCCACCCAGTCCGCCGGAGGACTCCGGTTCAGGGAGCGGCCAACTAGCCGAGAACCTCACCTATGCCT
GGCACAATATGGACATCTTTGGGGCGGTCAATCAGCCGGGCTCCGGATGGCGGCAGCTGGTCAACCGGAC
ACGCGGACTATTCTGCAACGAGCGACACATACCGGCGCCCAGGAAACATTTGCTCAAGAACGGTGAGTTT
CTATTCGCAGTCGGCTGATCTGTGTGAAATCTTAATAAAGGGTCCAATTACCAATTTGAAACTCAGTTTG
CGGCGTGGCCTATCCGGGCGAACTTTTGGCCGTGATGGGCAGTTCCGGTGCCGGAAAGACGACCCTGCTG
AATGCCCTTGCCTTTCGATCGCCGCAGGGCATCCAAGTATCGCCATCCGGGATGCGACTGCTCAATGGCC
AACCTGTGGACGCCAAGGAGATGCAGGCCAGGTGCGCCTATGTCCAGCAGGATGACCTCTTTATCGGCTC
CCTAACGGCCAGGGAACACCTGATTTTCCAAGCCATGGTGCGGATGCCACGACATCTGACCTATCGGCAG
CGAGTGGCCCGCGTGGATCAGGTGATCCAGGAGCTTTCGCTCAGCAAATGTCAGCACACGATCATCGGTG
TGCCCGGCAGGGTGAAAGGTCTGTCCGGCGGAGAAAGGAAGCGTCTGGCATTCGCCTCCGAGGCTCTAAC
CGATCCGCCGCTTCTGATCTGCGATGAGCCCACCTCCGGACTGGACTCCTTTACCGCCCACAGCGTCGTC
CAGGTGCTGAAGAAGCTGTCGCAGAAGGGCAAGACCGTCATCCTGACCATTCATCAGCCGTCTTCCGAGC
TGTTTGAGCTCTTTGACAAGATCCTTCTGATGGCCGAGGGCAGGGTAGCTTTCTTGGGCACTCCCAGCGA
AGCCGTCGACTTCTTTTCCTAGTGAGTTCGATGTGTTTATTAAGGGTATCTAGTATTACATAACATCTCA
ACTCCTATCCAGCGTGGGTGCCCAGTGTCCTACCAACTACAATCCGGCGGACTTTTACGTACAGGTGTTG
GCCGTTGTGCCCGGACGGGAGATCGAGTCCCGTGATCGGATCGCCAAGATATGCGACAATTTTGCCATTA
GCAAAGTAGCCCGGGATATGGAGCAGTTGTTGGCCACCAAAAATCTGGAGAAGCCACTGGAGCAGCCGGA
GAATGGGTACACCTACAAGGCCACCTGGTTCATGCAGTTCCGGGCGGTCCTGTGGCGATCCTGGCTGTCG
GTGCTCAAGGAACCACTCCTCGTAAAAGTGCGACTTATTCAGACAACGGTGAGTGGTTCCAGTGGAAACA
AATGATATAACGCTTACAATTCTTGGAAACAAATTCGCTAGATTTTAGATAGAATTGCCTGATTCCACAC
CCTTCTTAGTTTTTTTCAATGAGATGTATAGTTTATAGTTTTGCAGAAGATAAATAAATTTCATTTAACT
CGCGAATATTAATGAGATGCGAGTAACATTTTAATTTGCAGATGGTTGCCATCTTGATTGGCCTCATCTT
TTTGGGCCAACAACTCACGCAAGTGGGTGTGATGAATATCAACGGAGCCATCTTCCTCTTCCTGACCAAC
ATGACCTTTCAAAACGTCTTTGCCACGATAAATGTAAGTCATGTTTAGAATACATTTGCATTTCAATAAT
TTACTAACTTTCTAATGAATCGATTCGATTTAGGTGTTCACCTCAGAGCTGCCAGTTTTTATGAGGGAGG
CCCGAAGTCGACTTTATCGCTGTGACACATACTTTCTGGGCAAAACGATTGCCGAATTGCCGCTTTTTCT
CACAGTGCCACTGGTCTTCACGGCGATTGCCTATCCGATGATCGGACTGCGGGCCGGAGTGCTGCACTTC
TTCAACTGCCTGGCGCTGGTCACTCTGGTGGCCAATGTGTCAACGTCCTTCGGATATCTAATATCCTGCG
CCAGCTCCTCGACCTCGATGGCGCTGTCTGTGGGTCCGCCGGTTATCATACCATTCCTGCTCTTTGGCGG
CTTCTTCTTGAACTCGGGCTCGGTGCCAGTATACCTCAAATGGTTGTCGTACCTCTCATGGTTCCGTTAC
GCCAACGAGGGTCTGCTGATTAACCAATGGGCGGACGTGGAGCCGGGCGAAATTAGCTGCACATCGTCGA
ACACCACGTGCCCCAGTTCGGGCAAGGTCATCCTGGAGACGCTTAACTTCTCCGCCGCCGATCTGCCGCT
GGACTACGTGGGTCTGGCCATTCTCATCGTGAGCTTCCGGGTGCTCGCATATCTGGCTCTAAGACTTCGG
GCCCGACGCAAGGAGTAGCCGACATATATCCGAAATAACTGCTTGTTTTTTTTTTTTACCATTATTACCA
TCGTGTTTACTGTTTATTGCCCCCTCAAAAAGCTAATGTAATTATATTTGTGCCAATAAAAACAAGATAT
GACCTATAGAATACAAGTATTTCCCCTTCGAACATCCCCACAAGTAGACTTTGGATTTGTCTTCTAACCA
AAAGACTTACACACCTGCATACCTTACATCAAAAACTCGTTTATCGCTACATAAAACACCGGGATATATT
TTTTATATACATACTTTTCAAATCGCGCGCCCTCTTCATAATTCACCTCCACCACACCACGTTTCGTAGT
TGCTCTTTCGCTGTCTCCCACCCGCTCTCCGCAACACATTCACCTTTTGTTCGACGACCTTGGAGCGACT
GTCGTTAGTTCCGCGCGATTCGGTTCGCTCAAATGGTTCCGAGTGGTTCATTTCGTCTCAATAGAAATTA
GTAATAAATATTTGTATGTACAATTTATTTGCTCCAATATATTTGTATATATTTCCCTCACAGCTATATT
TATTCTAATTTAATATTATGACTTTTTAAGGTAATTTTTTGTGACCTGTTCGGAGTGATTAGCGTTACAA
TTTGAACTGAAAGTGACATCCAGTGTTTGTTCCTTGTGTAGATGCATCTCAAAAAAATGGTGGGCATAAT
AGTGTTGTTTATATATATCAAAAATAACAACTATAATAATAAGAATACATTTAATTTAGAAAATGCTTGG
ATTTCACTGGAACTAGGGCGCGCCTCCGGAACATAATGGTGCAGGGCGCTGACTTCCGCGTTTCCAGACT
TTACGAAACACGGAAACCGAAGACCATTCATGTTGTTGCTCAGGTCGCAGACGTTTTGCAGCAGCAGTCG
CTTCACGTTCGCTCGCGTATCGGTGATTCATTCTGCTAACCAGTAAGGCAACCCCGCCAGCCTAGCCGGG
TCCTCAACGACAGGAGCACGATCATGCGCACCCGTGGCCAGGGCCGCAAGCTTGCATGCCTGCAGGTCGG
AGTACTGTCCTCCGAGCGGAGTACTGTCCTCCGAGCGGAGTACTGTCCTCCGAGCGGAGTACTGTCCTCC
GAGCGGAGTACTGTCCTCCGAGCGGAGACTCTAGCCCTAGGGCATGCCTGCAGGTCGGAGTACTGTCCTC
CGAGCGGAGTACTGTCCTCCGAGCGGAGTACTGTCCTCCGAGCGGAGTACTGTCCTCCGAGCGGAGTACT
GTCCTCCGAGCGGAGACTCTAGCGCTAGCGCATGCCTGCAGGTCGGAGTACTGTCCTCCGAGCGGAGTAC
TGTCCTCCGAGCGGAGTACTGTCCTCCGAGCGGAGTACTGTCCTCCGAGCGGAGTACTGTCCTCCGAGCG
GAGACTCTAGCACTAGTGCATGCCTGCAGGTCGGAGTACTGTCCTCCGAGCGGAGTACTGTCCTCCGAGC
GGAGTACTGTCCTCCGAGCGGAGTACTGTCCTCCGAGCGGAGTACTGTCCTCCGAGCGGAGACTCTAGCG
ACGTCGAGCGCCGGAGTATAAATAGAGGCGCTTCGTCTACGGAGCGACAATTCAATTCAAACAAGCAAAG
TGAACACGTCGCTAAGCGAAAGCTAAGCAAATAAACAAGCGCAGCTGAACAAGCTAAACAATCTGCAGTA
AAGTGCAAGTTAAAGTGAATCAATTAAAAGTAACCAGCAACCAAGTAAATCAACTGCAACTACTGAAATC
TGCCAAGAAGTAATTATTGAATACAAGAAGAGAACTCTGAATAGATCTAAAAGGTAGGTTCAACCACTGA
TGCCTAGGCACACCGAAACGACTAACCCTAATTCTTATCCTTTACTTCAGGCGGCCGCAGGCCTAGGTAC
CTCGAGCTCTAGAATCAACATGGATTATGGAGGCGCCCTGAGTGCCGTTGGGCGCGAGCTGCTATTTGTA
ACGAACCCAGTAGTCGTCAATGGCTCTGTACTTGTGCCTGAGGACCAGTGTTACTGCGCGGGCTGGATTG
AGTCGCGTGGCACAAACGGTGCCCAAACGGCGTCGAACGTGCTGCAATGGCTTGCTGCTGGCTTCTCCAT
CCTACTGCTTATGTTTTACGCCTACCAAACATGGAAGTCAACCTGCGGCTGGGAGGAGATCTATGTGTGC
GCTATCGAGATGGTCAAGGTGATTCTCGAGTTCTTCTTCGAGTTTAAGAACCCGTCCATGCTGTATCTAG
CCACAGGCCACCGCGTCCAGTGGTTGCGTTACGCCGAGTGGCTTCTCACCTGCCCGGTCATTCTCATTCA
CCTGTCAAACCTGACGGGCTTGTCCAACGACTACAGCAGGCGCACCATGGGTCTGCTTGTGTCTGATATT
GGCTGTATTGTGTGGGGCGCCACTTCCGCCATGGCCACCGGATACGTCAAGGTCATCTTCTTCTGCCTGG
GTCTGTGTTATGGTGCTAACACGTTCTTTCACGCTGCCAAGGCCTACATCGAGGGTTACCACACCGTGCC
GAAGGGCCGGTGTCGCCAGGTGGTGACTGGCATGGCTTGGCTCTTCTTCGTATCATGGGGTATGTTCCCC
ATCCTGTTCATCCTCGGCCCCGAGGGCTTCGGCGTCCTGAGCGTGTACGGCTCCACCGTCGGCCACACCA
TCATTGACCTGATGTCGAAGAACTGCTGGGGTCTGCTCGGCCACTACCTGCGCGTGCTGATCCACGAGCA
TATCCTCATCCACGGCGACATTCGCAAGACCACCAAATTGAACATTGGTGGCACTGAGATTGAGGTCGAG
ACGCTGGTGGAGGACGAGGCCGAGGCTGGCGCGGTACCCGCGGCCGCCACCTAAACCGGTACTAGAGGAT
CTTTGTGAAGGAACCTTACTTCTGTGGTGTGACATAATTGGACAAACTACCTACAGAGATTTAAAGCTCT
AAGGTAAATATAAAATTTTTAAGTGTATAATGTGTTAAACTACTGATTCTAATTGTTTGTGTATTTTAGA
TTCCAACCTATGGAACTGATGAATGGGAGCAGTGGTGGAATGCCTTTAATGAGGAAAACCTGTTTTGCTC
AGAAGAAATGCCATCTAGTGATGATGAGGCTACTGCTGACTCTCAACATTCTACTCCTCCAAAAAAGAAG
AGAAAGGTAGAAGACCCCAAGGACTTTCCTTCAGAATTGCTAAGTTTTTTGAGTCATGCTGTGTTTAGTA
ATAGAACTCTTGCTTGCTTTGCTATTTACACCACAAAGGAAAAAGCTGCACTGCTATACAAGAAAATTAT
GGAAAAATATTTGATGTATAGTGCCTTGACTAGAGATCATAATCAGCCATACCACATTTGTAGAGGTTTT
ACTTGCTTTAAAAAACCTCCCACACCTCCCCCTGAACCTGAAACATAAAATGAATGCAATTGTTGTTGTT
AACTTGTTTATTGCAGCTTATAATGGTTACAAATAAAGCAATAGCATCACAAATTTCACAAATAAAGCAT
TTTTTTCACTGCATTCTAGTTGTGGTTTGTCCAAACTCATCAATGTATCTTATCATGTCTGGATCGATCT
GGCCGGCCGTTTAAACGAATTCTTGAAGACGAAAGGGCCTCGTGATACGCCTATTTTTATAGGTTAATGT
CATGATAATAATGGTTTCTTA
