>Addgene plasmid #69875 | pRK011 | addgene partial sequence | sequence record 126140 | pCasper-hs 5'-GCAACTACTGAAATCTGCCAAG-3'
TAGATCTAAAAGGTAGGTTCAACCACTGATGCCTAGGCACACCGAAACGACTAACCCTAATTCTTATCCT
TTACTTCAGGCGGCCGCAGGCCTAGGTACCTCGAGCTCTAGAATCAACATGGATTATGGAGGCGCCCTGA
GTGCCGTTGGGCGCGAGCTGCTATTTGTAACGAACCCAGTAGTCGTCAATGGCTCTGTACTTGTGCCTGA
GGACCAGTGTTACTGCGCGGGCTGGATTGAGTCGCGTGGCACAAACGGTGCCCAAACGGCGTCGAACGTG
CTGCAATGGCTTGCTGCTGGCTTCTCCATCCTACTGCTTATGTTTTACGCCTACCAAACATGGAAGTCAA
CCTGCGGCTGGGAGGAGATCTATGTGTGCGCTATCGAGATGGTCAAGGTGATTCTCGAGTTCTTCTTCGA
GTTTAAGAACCCGTCCATGCTGTATCTAGCCACAGGCCACCGCGTCCAGTGGTTGCGTTACGCCGAGTGG
CTTCTCACCTGCCCGGTCATTCTCATTCACCTGTCAAACCTGACGGGCTTGTCCAACGACTACAGCAGGC
GCACCATGGGTCTGCTTGTGTCTGATATTGGCTGTATTGTGTGGGGCGCCACTTCCGCCATGGCCACCGG
ATACGTCAAGGTCATCTTCTTCTGCCTGGGTCTGTGTTATGGTGCTAACACGTTCTTTCACGCTGCCAAG
GCCTACATCGAGGGTTACCACACCGTGCCGAAGGGCCGGTGTCGCCAGGTGGTGACTGGCATGGCTTGGC
TCTTCTTCGTATCATGGGGTATGTTCCC
