>Addgene plasmid #69875 | pRK011 | addgene partial sequence | sequence record 126141 | SV40-splice-R2 5'-CACAAACAATTAGAATCAGTAG-3'
TTAAATTTTATATTTACCTTAGAGCTTTAAATCTCTGTAGGTAGTTTGTCCAATTATGTCACACCACAGT
AAGTAAGGTTCCTTCACAAAGATCCTCTAGTACCGGTTTAGGTGGCGGCCGCGGGTACCGCGCCAGCCTC
GGCCTCGTCCTCCACCAGCGTCTCGACCTCAATCTCAGTGCCACCAATGTTCAATTTGGTGGTCTTGCGA
ATGTCGCCGTGGATGAGGATATGCTCGTGGATCAGCACGCGCAGGTAGTGGCCGAGCAGACCCCAGCAGT
TCTTCGACATCAGGTCAATGATGGTGTGGCCGACGGTGGAGCCGTACACGCTCAGGACGCCGAAGCCCTC
GGGGCCGAGGATGAACAGGATGGGGAACATACCCCATGATACGAAGAAGAGCCAAGCCATGCCAGTCACC
ACCTGGCGACACCGGCCCTTCGGCACGGTGTGGTAACCCTCGATGTAGGCCTTGGCAGCGTGAAAGAACG
TGTTAGCACCATAACACAGACCCAGGCAGAAGAAGATGACCTTGACGTATCCGGTGGCCATGGCGGAAGT
GGCGCCCCACACAATACAGCCAATATCAGACACAAGCAGACCCATGGTGCGCCTGCTGTAGTCGTTGGAC
AAGCCCGTCAGGTTTGACAGGTGAATGAGAATGACCGGGCAGGTGAGAAGCCACTCGGCGTAACGCAACC
ACTGGACGCGGTGGCCTGTGGCTAGATACAGCATGGACGGGTTCTTAAACTCGAAGAAGAACTCGAGAAT
CACCTTGACCATCTCGATAGCGCACACATAGATCTCCTCCCAGCCGCAGGTTGACTTCCATGTTTGGTAG
GCGTAAAACATAAGCAGTAGGATGGAGAA
