>Addgene plasmid #69875 | pRK011 | addgene partial sequence | sequence record 126143 | SV40-splice-R2 5'-CACAAACAATTAGAATCAGTAG-3'
TTAAATTTTATATTTACCTTAGAGCTTTAAATCTCTGTAGGTAGTTTGTCCAATTATGTCACACCACAGA
AGTAAGGTTCCTTCACAAAGATCCTCTAGTACCGGTTTAGGTGGCGGCCGCGGGTACCGCGCCAGCCTCG
GCCTCGTCCTCCACCAGCGTCTCGACCTCAATCTCAGTGCCACCAATGTTCAATTTGGTGGTCTTGCGAA
TGTCGCCGTGGATGAGGATATGCTCGTGGATCAGCACGCGCAGGTAGTGGCCGAGCAGACCCCAGCAGTT
CTTCGACATCAGGTCAATGATGGTGTGGCCGACGGTGGAGCCGTACACGCTCAGGACGCCGAAGCCCTCG
GGGCCGAGGATGAACAGGATGGGGAACATACCCCATGATACGAAGAAGAGCCAAGCCATGCCAGTCACCA
CCTGGCGACACCGGCCCTTCGGCACGGTGTGGTAACCCTCGATGTAGGCCTTGGCAGCGTGAAAGAACGT
GTTAGCACCATAACACAGACCCAGGCAGAAGAAGATGACCTTGACGTATCCGGTGGCCATGGCGGAAGTG
GCGCCCCACACAATACAGCCAATATCAGACACAAGCAGACCCATGGTGCGCCTGCTGTAGTCGTTGGACA
AGCCCGTCAGGTTTGACAGGTGAATGAGAATGACCGGGCAGGTGAGAAGCCACTCGGCGTAACGCAACCA
CTGGACGCGGTGGCCTGTGGCTAGATACAGCATGGACGGGTTCTTAAACTCGAAGAAGAACTCGAGAATC
ACCTTGACCATCTCGATAGCGCACACATAGATCTCCTCCCAGCCGCAGGTTGACTTCCATGTTTGGTAGG
CGTAAAACATAAGCAGTAGGATGGAGAAGCC
